Addgene plasmid #71898: pAC1394-pX-sgRNA-0xPBS
Purpose: (Empty Backbone) Cloning vector for expression of sgRNA without PBS. It contains extra sequences for BsaI digestion for insertion of PBS
Depositing lab: Albert Cheng. Depositing organization: Jackson Laboratory. Publication: Casilio: a versatile CRISPR-Cas9-Pumilio hybrid for gene regulation and genomic labeling. Cheng AW, Jillette N, Lee P, Plaskon D, Fujiwara Y, Wang W, Taghbalout A, Wang H. Cell Res. 2016 Feb;26(2):254-7. doi: 10.1038/cr.2016.3. Epub 2016 Jan 15. PubMed 26768771.
Backbone
  Vector backbone: pX330; pUC ori vector
  Vector type: Mammalian Expression, CRISPR
  Promoter: U6
Growth in bacteria
  Bacterial resistance: Ampicillin, 100 μg/mL
  Growth temperature: 37°C
  Growth strain: DH5alpha
  Copy number: Unknown
Gene/Insert
  Cloning method: Unknown
  Sequencing primers: 5′ gagggcctatttcccatgattcc; 3′ gccatttgtctgcagaattggc
Terms and licenses: Academic/Nonprofit Terms; Industry Terms: Not Available to Industry
Depositor comments: Please visit http://casil.io for more information, updates, and protocols.
How to cite: pAC1394-pX-sgRNA-0xPBS was a gift from Albert Cheng (Addgene plasmid # 71898)
