[The description below was written by a language model from this plasmid's Addgene catalogue record and pLannotate feature annotations shown in this document.]
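Description:
pAC1394-pX-sgRNA-0xPBS is a small (about 3.2 kb) empty cloning vector derived from the pX330 CRISPR backbone, built to express a Streptococcus pyogenes-type single guide RNA in mammalian cells. It belongs to the Casilio system, a CRISPR-Cas9–Pumilio hybrid platform for gene regulation and genomic labelling. In that system, sgRNAs carry appended PBS elements, understood from the Casilio design to be binding sites for Pumilio/PUF-domain effector fusions. This version is the "0xPBS" form, so the sgRNA carries no PBS copies. It does include extra sequence with BsaI sites so that PBS elements can be inserted later. It can therefore serve as the parental vector for building PBS-tagged guides. It would also suit use as a no-PBS control, although the record does not say so.

The expression unit is a human U6 RNA polymerase III promoter followed by sgRNA scaffold sequence. The annotation software splits this scaffold into a tracrRNA fragment and a gRNA scaffold fragment, which probably reflects the modified or interrupted scaffold rather than two separate RNAs. The record does not state how the spacer is cloned. No Cas9 coding sequence is annotated, and the plasmid's size agrees with that, so Cas9 or dCas9 and any effector proteins must come from other constructs. A single AAV2 inverted terminal repeat lies downstream, apparently a remnant of the parental backbone; with only one ITR annotated, the plasmid does not appear to be a functional AAV packaging vector. Propagation in E. coli relies on a high-copy pUC/ColE1-type origin and ampicillin selection through the bla gene and its promoter. An M13/f1-type phage origin and short bom and rop fragments are also annotated as backbone remnants.
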