Features (pLannotate 1.2.2; 11 found; start..end, strand, type, name):
      9..249     +  promoter       U6 promoter: RNA polymerase III promoter for human U6 snRNA
    294..361     +  misc_RNA       tracrRNA (fragment): trans-activating CRISPR RNA for the Streptococcus pyogenes CRISPR/Cas9 system
    387..429     +  misc_RNA       gRNA scaffold (fragment): guide RNA scaffold for the Streptococcus pyogenes CRISPR/Cas9 system
    477..617     +  repeat_region  AAV2 ITR: inverted terminal repeat of adeno-associated virus serotype 2 inverted
    622..673     -  misc_feature   bom (fragment): basis of mobility region from pBR322
    692..1072    +  rep_origin     M13 ori (sequence partly withheld): M13 bacteriophage origin of replication; arrow indicates direction of (+) strand synthesis
   1148..1197    -  misc_feature   bom (fragment): basis of mobility region from pBR322
   1299..1334    -  CDS            rop (fragment): Rop protein, which maintains plasmids at low copy number; rop
   1429..1533    +  promoter       AmpR promoter: bla
   1534..2394    +  CDS            AmpR: β-lactamase; bla; confers resistance to ampicillin, carbenicillin, and related antibiotics
   2565..3153    +  rep_origin     ori: high-copy-number ColE1/pMB1/pBR322/pUC origin of replication
>Addgene plasmid #71898 | pAC1394-pX-sgRNA-0xPBS | depositor full sequence | sequence record 134403 | pAC1394-pX-sgRNA-0xPBS sequence 3214 bps
GGCGCGCCGAGGGCCTATTTCCCATGATTCCTTCATATTTGCATATACGATACAAGGCTGTTAGAGAGAT
AATTGGAATTAATTTGACTGTAAACACAAAGATATTAGTACAAAATACGTGACGTAGAAAGTAATAATTT
CTTGGGTAGTTTGCAGTTTTAAAATTATGTTTTAAAATGGACTATCATATGCTTACCGTAACTTGAAAGT
ATTTCGATTTCTTGGCTTTATATATCTTGTGGAAAGGACGAAACACCGGGTCTTCGAGAAGACCTGTTTA
AGAGCTATGCTGGAAACAGCATAGCAAGTTTAAATAAGGCTAGTCCGTTATCAACTTGAAAAAGTGGCAC
CGAGTCGGTGCCAATTGGGTCTCCAGATCTTTTTTTGTTTTAGAGCTAGAAATAGCAAGTTAAAATAAGG
CTAGTCCGTAGCGCGTGCGCCAATTCTGCAGACAAATGGCGGCGCGCCGCGGCCGCAGGAACCCCTAGTG
ATGGAGTTGGCCACTCCCTCTCTGCGCGCTCGCTCGCTCACTGAGGCCGGGCGACCAAAGGTCGCCCGAC
GCCCGGGCTTTGCCCGGGCGGCCTCAGTGAGCGAGCGAGCGCGCAGCTGCCTGCAGGGGCGCCTGATGCG
GTATTTTCTCCTTACGCATCTGTGCGGTATTTCACACCGCATA
[142 nt withheld, positions 674-815]
C
[141 nt withheld, positions 817-957]
CCTTTGACGTTGGAGTCCACGTTCTTT
[37 nt withheld, positions 985-1021]
ACCCTATCTCGGGCTATTCTTTTGATTTATAAGGGATTTTGCCGATTTCGGCCTATTGGTTAAAAAATGA
GCTGATTTAACAAAAATTTAACGCGAATTTTAACAAAATATTAACGTTTACAATTTTATGGTGCACTCTC
AGTACAATCTGCTCTGATGCCGCATAGTTAAGCCAGCCCCGACACCCGCCAACACCCGCTGACGCGCCCT
GACGGGCTTGTCTGCTCCCGGCATCCGCTTACAGACAAGCTGTGACCGTCTCCGGGAGCTGCATGTGTCA
GAGGTTTTCACCGTCATCACCGAAACGCGCGAGACGAAAGGGCCTCGTGATACGCCTATTTTTATAGGTT
AATGTCATGATAATAATGGTTTCTTAGACGTCAGGTGGCACTTTTCGGGGAAATGTGCGCGGAACCCCTA
TTTGTTTATTTTTCTAAATACATTCAAATATGTATCCGCTCATGAGACAATAACCCTGATAAATGCTTCA
ATAATATTGAAAAAGGAAGAGTATGAGTATTCAACATTTCCGTGTCGCCCTTATTCCCTTTTTTGCGGCA
TTTTGCCTTCCTGTTTTTGCTCACCCAGAAACGCTGGTGAAAGTAAAAGATGCTGAAGATCAGTTGGGTG
CACGAGTGGGTTACATCGAACTGGATCTCAACAGCGGTAAGATCCTTGAGAGTTTTCGCCCCGAAGAACG
TTTTCCAATGATGAGCACTTTTAAAGTTCTGCTATGTGGCGCGGTATTATCCCGTATTGACGCCGGGCAA
GAGCAACTCGGTCGCCGCATACACTATTCTCAGAATGACTTGGTTGAGTACTCACCAGTCACAGAAAAGC
ATCTTACGGATGGCATGACAGTAAGAGAATTATGCAGTGCTGCCATAACCATGAGTGATAACACTGCGGC
CAACTTACTTCTGACAACGATCGGAGGACCGAAGGAGCTAACCGCTTTTTTGCACAACATGGGGGATCAT
GTAACTCGCCTTGATCGTTGGGAACCGGAGCTGAATGAAGCCATACCAAACGACGAGCGTGACACCACGA
TGCCTGTAGCAATGGCAACAACGTTGCGCAAACTATTAACTGGCGAACTACTTACTCTAGCTTCCCGGCA
ACAATTAATAGACTGGATGGAGGCGGATAAAGTTGCAGGACCACTTCTGCGCTCGGCCCTTCCGGCTGGC
TGGTTTATTGCTGATAAATCTGGAGCCGGTGAGCGTGGAAGCCGCGGTATCATTGCAGCACTGGGGCCAG
ATGGTAAGCCCTCCCGTATCGTAGTTATCTACACGACGGGGAGTCAGGCAACTATGGATGAACGAAATAG
ACAGATCGCTGAGATAGGTGCCTCACTGATTAAGCATTGGTAACTGTCAGACCAAGTTTACTCATATATA
CTTTAGATTGATTTAAAACTTCATTTTTAATTTAAAAGGATCTAGGTGAAGATCCTTTTTGATAATCTCA
TGACCAAAATCCCTTAACGTGAGTTTTCGTTCCACTGAGCGTCAGACCCCGTAGAAAAGATCAAAGGATC
TTCTTGAGATCCTTTTTTTCTGCGCGTAATCTGCTGCTTGCAAACAAAAAAACCACCGCTACCAGCGGTG
GTTTGTTTGCCGGATCAAGAGCTACCAACTCTTTTTCCGAAGGTAACTGGCTTCAGCAGAGCGCAGATAC
CAAATACTGTCCTTCTAGTGTAGCCGTAGTTAGGCCACCACTTCAAGAACTCTGTAGCACCGCCTACATA
CCTCGCTCTGCTAATCCTGTTACCAGTGGCTGCTGCCAGTGGCGATAAGTCGTGTCTTACCGGGTTGGAC
TCAAGACGATAGTTACCGGATAAGGCGCAGCGGTCGGGCTGAACGGGGGGTTCGTGCACACAGCCCAGCT
TGGAGCGAACGACCTACACCGAACTGAGATACCTACAGCGTGAGCTATGAGAAAGCGCCACGCTTCCCGA
AGGGAGAAAGGCGGACAGGTATCCGGTAAGCGGCAGGGTCGGAACAGGAGAGCGCACGAGGGAGCTTCCA
GGGGGAAACGCCTGGTATCTTTATAGTCCTGTCGGGTTTCGCCACCTCTGACTTGAGCGTCGATTTTTGT
GATGCTCGTCAGGGGGGCGGAGCCTATGGAAAAACGCCAGCAACGCGGCCTTTTTACGGTTCCTGGCCTT
TTGCTGGCCTTTTGCTCACATGT
