>Addgene plasmid #71898 | pAC1394-pX-sgRNA-0xPBS | addgene partial sequence | sequence record 136728 | hU6-F 5'-GAGGGCCTATTTCCCATGATT-3'
GTTAGAGAGATAATTGGAATTAATTTGACTGTAAACACAAAGATATTAGTACAAAATACGTGACGTAGAA
AGTAATAATTTCTTGGGTAGTTTGCAGTTTTAAAATTATGTTTTAAAATGGACTATCATATGCTTACCGT
AACTTGAAAGTATTTCGATTTCTTGGCTTTATATATCTTGTGGAAAGGACGAAACACCGGGTCTTCGAGA
AGACCTGTTTAAGAGCTATGCTGGAAACAGCATAGCAAGTTTAAATAAGGCTAGTCCGTTATCAACTTGA
AAAAGTGGCACCGAGTCGGTGCCAATTGGGTCTCCAGATCTTTTTTTGTTTTAGAGCTAGAAATAGCAAG
TTAAAATAAGGCTAGTCCGTAGCGCGTGCGCCAATTCTGCAGACAAATGGCGGCGCGCCGCGGCCGCAGG
AACCCCTAGTGATGGAGTTGGCCACTCCCTCTCTGCGCGCTCG
