>Addgene plasmid #71898 | pAC1394-pX-sgRNA-0xPBS | addgene partial sequence | sequence record 136909 | pK03-R 5'-TTAATGCGCCGCTACAGGGCG-3'
GAAATACCGCACAGATGCGTAAGGAGAAAATACCGCATCAGGCGCCCCTGCAGGCAGCTGCGCGC
